Addgene plasmid #18723: CMV-Brainbow-2.1 R
Depositing lab: Joshua Sanes. Depositing organization: Harvard University. Publication: Transgenic strategies for combinatorial expression of fluorescent proteins in the nervous system. Livet J, Weissman TA, Kang H, Draft RW, Lu J, Bennis RA, Sanes JR, Lichtman JW. Nature. 2007 Nov 1. 450(7166):56-62. 10.1038/nature06293 PubMed 17972876.
Backbone
  Vector backbone: pEGFP-N1
  Backbone manufacturer: Clontech
  Vector type: Mammalian Expression, Cre/Lox
  Selectable markers: Neomycin (select with G418)
Growth in bacteria
  Bacterial resistance: Kanamycin, 50 μg/mL
  Growth temperature: 37°C
  Growth strain: DH5alpha
  Copy number: Unknown
Gene/Insert
  Gene/Insert name: hrGFPII-NLS ; EYFP ; tdimer2 ; M-mCerulean
  Cloning method: Restriction Enzyme
  Sequencing primers: 5′ CMV-F
Terms and licenses: Academic/Nonprofit Terms; Industry Terms: Not Available to Industry
Depositor comments: The Author's Map is a representative Brainbow 2.1 construct (M= membrane tethered). Please see attached PDF for important additional information.
How to cite: CMV-Brainbow-2.1 R was a gift from Joshua Sanes (Addgene plasmid # 18723 ; http://n2t.net/addgene:18723 ; RRID:Addgene_18723)
