[The description below was written by a language model from this plasmid's Addgene catalogue record.]
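Description:
CMV-Brainbow-2.1 R is a mammalian expression plasmid built on the Clontech pEGFP-N1 backbone and designed for Cre/lox-dependent, stochastic choice among several fluorescent proteins. It is propagated in E. coli under kanamycin selection. The same backbone resistance cassette confers neomycin resistance in mammalian cells, which permits G418 selection of stable transfectants. The construct name and the CMV-F sequencing primer indicate that the payload is driven by the CMV immediate-early promoter, giving strong, broadly active expression in transfected mammalian cells. No feature table accompanies the record, so the exact positions and identities of the recombinase sites, polyadenylation signals and origins are not stated here.

The insert comprises four reporter coding sequences: a nuclear-localised hrGFPII (hrGFPII-NLS), EYFP, the red tandem dimer tdimer2, and a membrane-tethered mCerulean (the "M" prefix denotes membrane tethering, according to the depositor). In the Brainbow-2 design, these reporters are arranged in lox-flanked segments that Cre can invert or excise. Recombination therefore brings one of the alternative reporters into the expressed position downstream of the promoter. Because the outcome is random in each cell, a Cre-exposed population becomes a mosaic of cells distinguishable by colour and by subcellular localisation (nuclear, cytoplasmic or membrane).

The depositor notes that the supplied map shows a representative Brainbow 2.1 construct rather than necessarily this exact plasmid. The record does not explain the "R" suffix. The plasmid is suited to testing Brainbow recombination outcomes in cultured cells co-expressing Cre, and it relates to combinatorial multicolour labelling strategies developed for the nervous system.
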