>Addgene plasmid #18723 | CMV-Brainbow-2.1 R | addgene partial sequence | sequence record 120821 | CMV-F 5'-CGCAAATGGGCGGTAGGCGTG-3'
AGCAGAGCTGGTTTAGTGAACCGTCAGATCCGCTAGCGCTACCGGACTCAGATCGAGATAACTTCGTATA
GCATACATTATACGAAGTTATACCGGATAGGGAGACCCGCACCATGGTGAGCAAGCAGATCCTGAAGAAC
ACCGGCCTGCAGGAGATCATGAGCTTCAAGGTGAACCTGGAGGGCGTGGTGAACAACCACGTGTTCACCA
TGGAGGGCTGCGGCAAGGGCAACATCCTGTTCGGCAACCAGCTGGTGCAGATCCGCGTGACCAAGGGCGC
CCCCCTGCCCTTCGCCTTCGACATCCTGAGCCCCGCCTTCCAGTACGGCAACCGCACCTTCACCAAGTAC
CCCGAGGACATCAGCGACTTCTTCATCCAGAGCTTCCCCGCCGGCTTCGTGTACGAGCGCACCCTGCGCT
ACGAGGACGGCGGCCTGGTGGAGATCCGCAGCGACATCAACCTGATCGAGGGGATGTTCGTGTACCGCGT
GGAGTACAAGGGCCGCAACTTCCCCAACGACGGCCCCGTGATGAAGAAGACCATCACCGGCCTGCAGCCC
AGCTTCGAGGTGGTGTACATGAACGACGGCGTGCTGGTGGGCCAGGTGATCCTGGTGTACCGCCTGAACA
GCGGCAAGTTCTACAGCTGCCACATGCGCACCCTGATGAAGAGCAAGGGCGTGGTGAAGGACTTCCCCGA
GTACCACTTCATCCAGCACCGCCTGGAGAAGACCTACGTGGAGGACGGCGGCTTCGTAGAGCAGCACGAG
ACCGCCATCGCCCAGCTGACCAGCCTGGGCAAGCCCCTGGGCAGCCTGCACGAGTGGGTGGAGCTCTCCG
GACTCAGATCTCGACCGCGGGCCCGCGACCCTCCCGTGGGCCCCAAGAAGAAGCGCAAGGTGGGCGCCTA
AGATCCACCGGATCTAGATAATAGGGTACCACCTTTAGTGAGGGTTAATTGCTAGAGCTCGCTGATCAGC
CTCGACTGTGCCTTCTAGTTGCCAGCCATCTGTTGTTTGCCCCTCCCCCGTGCCTTCCTTGACCCTGGAA
GGTGCCACTCTCACTGTCCTTTCCTAATAAAATGAGGAAATTGCATCGCATTGTCTGAGTAGGTGTCATT
CTATTCTGGGGGGTGGGGTGGGGCAGG
