>Addgene plasmid #18723 | CMV-Brainbow-2.1 R | addgene partial sequence | sequence record 120825 | F1ori-F 5'-GTGGACTCTTGTTCCAAACTGG-3'
CCTATCTCGGTCTATTCTTTTGATTTATAAGGGATTTTGCCGATTTCGGCCTATTGGTTAAAAAATGAGC
TGATTTAACAAAAATTTAACGCGAATTTTAACAAAATATTAACGCTTACAATTTACGCCTTAACTAGCGC
TACCGGACTCAGATCTCGAGCTCAAGCTTCGAGAAGTTCCTATACTTTCTAGAGAATAGGAACTTCGCGC
GCGATTCGAGATAACTTCGTATAGCATACATTATACGAAGTTATACCGGAATTAATTCACAGCCACCATG
CTGTGCTGCATCAGAAGAACTAAACCGGTTGAGAAGAATGAAGAGGCCGATCAGGAGCTGCAGTCGACGG
TACCGCGGGCCCGGGATCCACCGGTCGCCACCATGGTGAGCAAGGGCGAGGAGCTGTTCACCGGGGTGGT
GCCCATCCTGGTCGAGCTGGACGGCGACGTAAACGGCCACAAGTTCAGCGTGTCCGGCGAGGGCGAGGGC
GATGCCACCTACGGCAAGCTGACCCTGAAGTTCATCTGCACCACCGGCAAGCTGCCCGTGCCCTGGCCCA
CCCTCGTGACCACCCTGACCTGGGGCGTGCAGTGCTTCGCCCGCTACCCCGACCACATGAAGCAGCACGA
CTTCTTCAAGTCCGCCATGCCCGAAGGCTACGTCCAGGAGCGCACCATCTTCTTCAAGGACGACGGCAAC
TACAAGACCCGCGCCGAGGTGAAGTTCGAGGGCGACACCCTGGTGAACCGCATCGAGCTGAAGGGCATCG
ACTTCAAGGAGGACGGCAACATCCTGGGGCACAAGCTGGAGTACAACGCCATCAGCGACAACGTCTATAT
CACCGCCGACAAGCAGAAGAACGGCATCAAGGCCAACTTCAAGATCCGCCACAACATCGAGGACGGCAGC
GTGCAGCTCGCCGACCACTACCAGCAGAACACCCCCATCGGCGACGGCCCCGTGCTGCTGCCCGACAACC
ACTACCTGAGCACCCAGTCCAAGCTGAGCAAAGACCCCAACGAGAAGCGCGATCACATGGTCCTGCTGGA
GTTCGTGACCGCCGCCGGGATCACTCTCGGCATGGACGAGCTGTACAAGTAAAGCGGCTAGATCATAATC
AGCC
