>Addgene plasmid #18723 | CMV-Brainbow-2.1 R | addgene partial sequence | sequence record 120829 | YFP-rev-primer 5'-CTGCAGGCCGTAGCCGAAGG-3'
CAGGGCACGGGCAGCTTGCCGGTGGTGCAGATGAACTTCAGGGTCAGCTTGCCGTAGGTGGCATCGCCCT
CGCCCTCGCCGGACACGCTGAACTTGTGGCCGTTTACGTCGCCGTCCAGCTCGACCAGGATGGGCACCAC
CCCGGTGAACAGCTCCTCGCCCTTGCTCACCATGGTGGCGACCGGTATAACTTCGTATAATGTATGCTAT
ACGAAGTTATGTCGACTGCAGAATTTCGAGATAACTTCGTATAG
