LOCUS       Exported 8912 bp ds-DNA circular SYN 12-MAY-2021
DEFINITION  synthetic circular DNA
ACCESSION   .
VERSION     .
KEYWORDS    CMV-Brainbow-2.1 R
SOURCE      synthetic DNA construct
  ORGANISM  synthetic DNA construct
REFERENCE   1 (bases 1 to 8912)
  AUTHORS   Livet J, Weissman TA, Kang H, Draft RW, Lu J, Bennis RA, Sanes JR,
            Lichtman JW
  TITLE     Transgenic strategies for combinatorial expression of fluorescent
            proteins in the nervous system.
  JOURNAL   Nature. 2007 Nov 1. 450(7166):56-62.
  PUBMED    17972876
REFERENCE   2 (bases 1 to 8912)
  AUTHORS   .
  TITLE     Direct Submission
  JOURNAL   Exported May 12, 2021 from SnapGene Server 1.1.58
            http://www.snapgene.com
FEATURES             Location/Qualifiers
     source          1..8912
                     /organism="synthetic DNA construct"
                     /mol_type="other DNA"
     enhancer        61..364
                     /label=CMV enhancer
                     /note="human cytomegalovirus immediate early enhancer"
     promoter        365..568
                     /label=CMV promoter
                     /note="human cytomegalovirus (CMV) immediate early
                     promoter"
     primer_bind     519..539
                     /label=CMV-F
                     /note="Human CMV immediate early promoter, forward primer"
     protein_bind    617..650
                     /label=loxP
                     /bound_moiety="Cre recombinase"
                     /note="Cre-mediated recombination occurs in the 8-bp core
                     sequence (GCATACAT)."
     CDS             673..1389
                     /codon_start=1
                     /product="humanized Renilla green fluorescent protein"
                     /label=hrGFP
                     /note="mammalian codon-optimized"
                     /translation="MVSKQILKNTGLQEIMSFKVNLEGVVNNHVFTMEGCGKGNILFGN
                     QLVQIRVTKGAPLPFAFDILSPAFQYGNRTFTKYPEDISDFFIQSFPAGFVYERTLRYE
                     DGGLVEIRSDINLIEGMFVYRVEYKGRNFPNDGPVMKKTITGLQPSFEVVYMNDGVLVG
                     QVILVYRLNSGKFYSCHMRTLMKSKGVVKDFPEYHFIQHRLEKTYVEDGGFVEQHETAI
                     AQLTSLGKPLGSLHEWV"
     CDS             1441..1461
                     /codon_start=1
                     /product="nuclear localization signal of SV40 (simian virus
                     40) large T antigen"
                     /label=SV40 NLS
                     /translation="PKKKRKV"
     promoter        complement(1501..1519)
                     /label=T3 promoter
                     /note="promoter for bacteriophage T3 RNA polymerase"
     polyA_signal    1545..1656
                     /label=bGH poly(A) signal
                     /note="bovine growth hormone polyadenylation signal"
     polyA_signal    1789..1910
                     /label=SV40 poly(A) signal
                     /note="SV40 polyadenylation signal"
     CDS             complement(2033..2752)
                     /codon_start=1
                     /product="enhanced YFP"
                     /label=EYFP
                     /note="mammalian codon-optimized"
                     /translation="MVSKGEELFTGVVPILVELDGDVNGHKFSVSGEGEGDATYGKLTL
                     KFICTTGKLPVPWPTLVTTFGYGLQCFARYPDHMKQHDFFKSAMPEGYVQERTIFFKDD
                     GNYKTRAEVKFEGDTLVNRIELKGIDFKEDGNILGHKLEYNYNSHNVYIMADKQKNGIK
                     VNFKIRHNIEDGSVQLADHYQQNTPIGDGPVLLPDNHYLSYQSALSKDPNEKRDHMVLL
                     EFVTAAGITLGMDELYK"
     regulatory      2749..2758
                     /regulatory_class="other"
                     /note="vertebrate consensus sequence for strong initiation
                     of translation (Kozak, 1987)"
     protein_bind    complement(2766..2799)
                     /label=loxP
                     /bound_moiety="Cre recombinase"
                     /note="Cre-mediated recombination occurs in the 8-bp core
                     sequence (GCATACAT)."
     protein_bind    2820..2853
                     /label=loxP
                     /bound_moiety="Cre recombinase"
                     /note="Cre-mediated recombination occurs in the 8-bp core
                     sequence (GCATACAT)."
     regulatory      2869..2878
                     /regulatory_class="other"
                     /note="vertebrate consensus sequence for strong initiation
                     of translation (Kozak, 1987)"
     regulatory      2873..2882
                     /regulatory_class="other"
                     /note="vertebrate consensus sequence for strong initiation
                     of translation (Kozak, 1987)"
     promoter        complement(4326..4344)
                     /label=T3 promoter
                     /note="promoter for bacteriophage T3 RNA polymerase"
     polyA_signal    4370..4481
                     /label=bGH poly(A) signal
                     /note="bovine growth hormone polyadenylation signal"
     polyA_signal    4614..4735
                     /label=SV40 poly(A) signal
                     /note="SV40 polyadenylation signal"
     CDS             complement(4850..5569)
                     /codon_start=1
                     /product="enhanced monomeric variant of CFP (Rizzo et al.,
                     2004)"
                     /label=mCerulean
                     /note=" mammalian codon-optimized"
                     /translation="MVSKGEELFTGVVPILVELDGDVNGHKFSVSGEGEGDATYGKLTL
                     KFICTTGKLPVPWPTLVTTLTWGVQCFARYPDHMKQHDFFKSAMPEGYVQERTIFFKDD
                     GNYKTRAEVKFEGDTLVNRIELKGIDFKEDGNILGHKLEYNAISDNVYITADKQKNGIK
                     ANFKIRHNIEDGSVQLADHYQQNTPIGDGPVLLPDNHYLSTQSKLSKDPNEKRDHMVLL
                     EFVTAAGITLGMDELYK"
     regulatory      5566..5575
                     /regulatory_class="other"
                     /note="vertebrate consensus sequence for strong initiation
                     of translation (Kozak, 1987)"
     protein_bind    complement(5698..5731)
                     /label=loxP
                     /bound_moiety="Cre recombinase"
                     /note="Cre-mediated recombination occurs in the 8-bp core
                     sequence (GCATACAT)."
     protein_bind    5746..5779
                     /label=FRT (minimal)
                     /bound_moiety="FLP recombinase from the Saccharomyces
                     cerevisiae 2u plasmid"
                     /note="supports FLP-mediated excision but not integration
                     (Turan and Bode, 2011)"
     rep_origin      complement(5828..6283)
                     /direction=LEFT
                     /label=f1 ori
                     /note="f1 bacteriophage origin of replication; arrow
                     indicates direction of (+) strand synthesis"
     primer_bind     complement(5965..5986)
                     /label=F1ori-F
                     /note="F1 origin, forward primer"
     primer_bind     6177..6196
                     /label=F1ori-R
                     /note="F1 origin, reverse primer"
     promoter        6310..6414
                     /gene="bla"
                     /label=AmpR promoter
     promoter        6416..6773
                     /label=SV40 promoter
                     /note="SV40 enhancer and early promoter"
     primer_bind     complement(6439..6459)
                     /label=pBABE 3'
                     /note="SV40 enhancer, reverse primer for pBABE vectors"
     rep_origin      6624..6759
                     /label=SV40 ori
                     /note="SV40 origin of replication"
     primer_bind     6686..6705
                     /label=SV40pro-F
                     /note="SV40 promoter/origin, forward primer"
     CDS             6808..7602
                     /codon_start=1
                     /gene="aph(3')-II (or nptII)"
                     /product="aminoglycoside phosphotransferase from Tn5"
                     /label=NeoR/KanR
                     /note="confers resistance to neomycin, kanamycin, and G418
                     (Geneticin(R))"
                     /translation="MIEQDGLHAGSPAAWVERLFGYDWAQQTIGCSDAAVFRLSAQGRP
                     VLFVKTDLSGALNELQDEAARLSWLATTGVPCAAVLDVVTEAGRDWLLLGEVPGQDLLS
                     SHLAPAEKVSIMADAMRRLHTLDPATCPFDHQAKHRIERARTRMEAGLVDQDDLDEEHQ
                     GLAPAELFARLKASMPDGEDLVVTHGDACLPNIMVENGRFSGFIDCGRLGVADRYQDIA
                     LATRDIAEELGGEWADRFLVLYGIAAPDSQRIAFYRLLDEFF"
     primer_bind     complement(6862..6881)
                     /label=Neo-R
                     /note="Neomycin resistance gene, reverse primer"
     primer_bind     7472..7491
                     /label=Neo-F
                     /note="Neomycin resistance gene, forward primer"
     primer_bind     complement(7790..7809)
                     /label=TK-pA-R
                     /note="Thymidine kinase polyA, reverse primer"
     polyA_signal    7834..7881
                     /label=HSV TK poly(A) signal
                     /note="herpes simplex virus thymidine kinase
                     polyadenylation signal (Cole and Stacy, 1985)"
     rep_origin      8210..8798
                     /direction=RIGHT
                     /label=ori
                     /note="high-copy-number ColE1/pMB1/pBR322/pUC origin of
                     replication"
     primer_bind     8699..8718
                     /label=pBR322ori-F
                     /note="pBR322 origin, forward primer"
ORIGIN
        1 tagttattaa tagtaatcaa ttacggggtc attagttcat agcccatata tggagttccg
       61 cgttacataa cttacggtaa atggcccgcc tggctgaccg cccaacgacc cccgcccatt
      121 gacgtcaata atgacgtatg ttcccatagt aacgccaata gggactttcc attgacgtca
      181 atgggtggag tatttacggt aaactgccca cttggcagta catcaagtgt atcatatgcc
      241 aagtacgccc cctattgacg tcaatgacgg taaatggccc gcctggcatt atgcccagta
      301 catgacctta tgggactttc ctacttggca gtacatctac gtattagtca tcgctattac
      361 catggtgatg cggttttggc agtacatcaa tgggcgtgga tagcggtttg actcacgggg
      421 atttccaagt ctccacccca ttgacgtcaa tgggagtttg ttttggcacc aaaatcaacg
      481 ggactttcca aaatgtcgta acaactccgc cccattgacg caaatgggcg gtaggcgtgt
      541 acggtgggag gtctatataa gcagagctgg tttagtgaac cgtcagatcc gctagcgcta
      601 ccggactcag atcgagataa cttcgtatag catacattat acgaagttat accggatagg
      661 gagacccgca ccatggtgag caagcagatc ctgaagaaca ccggcctgca ggagatcatg
      721 agcttcaagg tgaacctgga gggcgtggtg aacaaccacg tgttcaccat ggagggctgc
      781 ggcaagggca acatcctgtt cggcaaccag ctggtgcaga tccgcgtgac caagggcgcc
      841 cccctgccct tcgccttcga catcctgagc cccgccttcc agtacggcaa ccgcaccttc
      901 accaagtacc ccgaggacat cagcgacttc ttcatccaga gcttccccgc cggcttcgtg
      961 tacgagcgca ccctgcgcta cgaggacggc ggcctggtgg agatccgcag cgacatcaac
     1021 ctgatcgagg ggatgttcgt gtaccgcgtg gagtacaagg gccgcaactt ccccaacgac
     1081 ggccccgtga tgaagaagac catcaccggc ctgcagccca gcttcgaggt ggtgtacatg
     1141 aacgacggcg tgctggtggg ccaggtgatc ctggtgtacc gcctgaacag cggcaagttc
     1201 tacagctgcc acatgcgcac cctgatgaag agcaagggcg tggtgaagga cttccccgag
     1261 taccacttca tccagcaccg cctggagaag acctacgtgg aggacggcgg cttcgtagag
     1321 cagcacgaga ccgccatcgc ccagctgacc agcctgggca agcccctggg cagcctgcac
     1381 gagtgggtgg agctctccgg actcagatct cgaccgcggg cccgcgaccc tcccgtgggc
     1441 cccaagaaga agcgcaaggt gggcgcctaa gatccaccgg atctagataa tagggtacca
     1501 cctttagtga gggttaattg ctagagctcg ctgatcagcc tcgactgtgc cttctagttg
     1561 ccagccatct gttgtttgcc cctcccccgt gccttccttg accctggaag gtgccactct
     1621 cactgtcctt tcctaataaa atgaggaaat tgcatcgcat tgtctgagta ggtgtcattc
     1681 tattctgggg ggtggggtgg ggcaggacag caagggggag gattgggaag acaatagcag
     1741 gcatgctggg gcgccggcgc gttaaggcgt aaattgtaag cgttaattta agatacattg
     1801 atgagtttgg acaaaccaca actagaatgc agtgaaaaaa atgctttatt tgtgaaattt
     1861 gtgatgctat tgctttattt gtaaccatta taagctgcaa taaacaagtt aacaacaaca
     1921 attgcattca ttttatgttt caggttcagg gggaggtgtg ggaggttttt taaagcaagt
     1981 aaaacctcta caaatgtggt atggctgatt atgatctaga gtcgcggccg ctttacttgt
     2041 acagctcgtc catgccgaga gtgatcccgg cggcggtcac gaactccagc aggaccatgt
     2101 gatcgcgctt ctcgttgggg tctttgctca gggcggactg gtagctcagg tagtggttgt
     2161 cgggcagcag cacggggccg tcgccgatgg gggtgttctg ctggtagtgg tcggcgagct
     2221 gcacgctgcc gtcctcgatg ttgtggcgga tcttgaagtt caccttgatg ccgttcttct
     2281 gcttgtcggc catgatatag acgttgtggc tgttgtagtt gtactccagc ttgtgcccca
     2341 ggatgttgcc gtcctccttg aagtcgatgc ccttcagctc gatgcggttc accagggtgt
     2401 cgccctcgaa cttcacctcg gcgcgggtct tgtagttgcc gtcgtccttg aagaagatgg
     2461 tgcgctcctg gacgtagcct tcgggcatgg cggacttgaa gaagtcgtgc tgcttcatgt
     2521 ggtcggggta gcgggcgaag cactgcaggc cgtagccgaa ggtggtcacg agggtgggcc
     2581 agggcacggg cagcttgccg gtggtgcaga tgaacttcag ggtcagcttg ccgtaggtgg
     2641 catcgccctc gccctcgccg gacacgctga acttgtggcc gtttacgtcg ccgtccagct
     2701 cgaccaggat gggcaccacc ccggtgaaca gctcctcgcc cttgctcacc atggtggcga
     2761 ccggtataac ttcgtataat gtatgctata cgaagttatg tcgactgcag aatttcgaga
     2821 taacttcgta tagcatacat tatacgaagt tataccggct agtgattcgc caccatggtg
     2881 gcctcctccg aggacgtcat caaagagttc atgcgcttca aggtgcgcat ggagggctcc
     2941 gtgaacggcc acgagttcga gatcgagggc gagggcgagg gccgccccta cgagggcacc
     3001 cagaccgcca agctgaaggt gaccaagggc ggccccctgc ccttcgcctg ggacatcctg
     3061 tccccccagt tccagtacgg ctccaaggcg tacgtgaagc accccgccga catccccgac
     3121 tacaagaagc tgtccttccc cgagggcttc aagtgggagc gcgtgatgaa cttcgaggac
     3181 ggcggcgtgg tgaccgtgac ccaggactcc tccctgcagg acggcacgct gatctacaag
     3241 gtgaagttcc gcggcaccaa cttccccccc gacggccccg taatgcagaa gaagaccatg
     3301 ggctgggagg cctccaccga gcgcctgtac ccccgcgacg gcgtgctgaa gggcgagatc
     3361 caccaggccc tgaagctgaa ggacggcggc cactacctgg tggagttcaa gaccatctac
     3421 atggccaaga agcccgtgca gctgcccggc tactactacg tggacaccaa gctggacatc
     3481 acctcccaca acgaggacta caccatcgtg gaacagtacg agcgctccga gggccgccac
     3541 cacctgttcc tggggcatgg caccggcagc accggcagcg gcagctccgg caccgcctcc
     3601 tccgaggacg tcatcaaaga gttcatgcgc ttcaaggtgc gcatggaggg ctccgtgaac
     3661 ggccacgagt tcgagatcga gggcgagggc gagggccgcc cctacgaggg cacccagacc
     3721 gccaagctga aggtgaccaa gggcggcccc ctgcccttcg cctgggacat cctgtccccc
     3781 cagttccagt acggctccaa ggcgtacgtg aagcaccccg ccgacatccc cgactacaag
     3841 aagctgtcct tccccgaggg cttcaagtgg gagcgcgtga tgaacttcga ggacggcggc
     3901 gtggtgaccg tgacccagga ctcctccctg caggacggca cgctgatcta caaggtgaag
     3961 ttccgcggca ccaacttccc ccccgacggc cccgtaatgc agaagaagac catgggctgg
     4021 gaggcctcca ccgagcgcct gtacccccgc gacggcgtgc tgaagggcga gatccaccag
     4081 gccctgaagc tgaaggacgg cggccactac ctggtggagt tcaagaccat ctacatggcc
     4141 aagaagcccg tgcagctgcc cggctactac tacgtggaca ccaagctgga catcacctcc
     4201 cacaacgagg actacaccat cgtggaacag tacgagcgct ccgagggccg ccaccacctg
     4261 ttcctgtagg aattggccgc gactctagga ttgatctaga gtcgcggcta gataataggg
     4321 taccaccttt agtgagggtt aattgctaga gctcgctgat cagcctcgac tgtgccttct
     4381 agttgccagc catctgttgt ttgcccctcc cccgtgcctt ccttgaccct ggaaggtgcc
     4441 actctcactg tcctttccta ataaaatgag gaaattgcat cgcattgtct gagtaggtgt
     4501 cattctattc tggggggtgg ggtggggcag gacagcaagg gggaggattg ggaagacaat
     4561 agcaggcatg ctggggcgcc ggcgcgttaa ggcgtaaatt gtaagcgtta atttaagata
     4621 cattgatgag tttggacaaa ccacaactag aatgcagtga aaaaaatgct ttatttgtga
     4681 aatttgtgat gctattgctt tatttgtaac cattataagc tgcaataaac aagttaacaa
     4741 caacaattgc attcatttta tgtttcaggt tcagggggag gtgtgggagg ttttttaaag
     4801 caagtaaaac ctctacaaat gtggtatggc tgattatgat ctagccgctt tacttgtaca
     4861 gctcgtccat gccgagagtg atcccggcgg cggtcacgaa ctccagcagg accatgtgat
     4921 cgcgcttctc gttggggtct ttgctcagct tggactgggt gctcaggtag tggttgtcgg
     4981 gcagcagcac ggggccgtcg ccgatggggg tgttctgctg gtagtggtcg gcgagctgca
     5041 cgctgccgtc ctcgatgttg tggcggatct tgaagttggc cttgatgccg ttcttctgct
     5101 tgtcggcggt gatatagacg ttgtcgctga tggcgttgta ctccagcttg tgccccagga
     5161 tgttgccgtc ctccttgaag tcgatgccct tcagctcgat gcggttcacc agggtgtcgc
     5221 cctcgaactt cacctcggcg cgggtcttgt agttgccgtc gtccttgaag aagatggtgc
     5281 gctcctggac gtagccttcg ggcatggcgg acttgaagaa gtcgtgctgc ttcatgtggt
     5341 cggggtagcg ggcgaagcac tgcacgcccc aggtcagggt ggtcacgagg gtgggccagg
     5401 gcacgggcag cttgccggtg gtgcagatga acttcagggt cagcttgccg taggtggcat
     5461 cgccctcgcc ctcgccggac acgctgaact tgtggccgtt tacgtcgccg tccagctcga
     5521 ccaggatggg caccaccccg gtgaacagct cctcgccctt gctcaccatg gtggcgaccg
     5581 gtggatcccg ggcccgcggt accgtcgact gcagctcctg atcggcctct tcattcttct
     5641 caaccggttt agttcttctg atgcagcaca gcatggtggc tgtgaattaa ttccggtata
     5701 acttcgtata atgtatgcta tacgaagtta tctcgaatcg cgcgcgaagt tcctattctc
     5761 tagaaagtat aggaacttct cgaagcttga gctcgagatc tgagtccggt agcgctagtt
     5821 aaggcgtaaa ttgtaagcgt taatattttg ttaaaattcg cgttaaattt ttgttaaatc
     5881 agctcatttt ttaaccaata ggccgaaatc ggcaaaatcc cttataaatc aaaagaatag
     5941 accgagatag ggttgagtgt tgttccagtt tggaacaaga gtccactatt aaagaacgtg
     6001 gactccaacg tcaaaggnnn nnnnnnnnnn nnnnnnnnnn nnnnnnnnnn nnnnnnnnnn
     6061 nnnnnntnnn nnnnnnnnnn nnnnnnnnnn nnnnnnnnnn nnnnnnnnnn nnnnnnnnnn
     6121 nnnnnnnnnn nnnnnnnnnn nnnnnnnnnn nnnnnnnngn nnnnnnnnnn nnnnnnnnnn
     6181 nnnnnnnnnn nnnnnnnnnn nnnnnnnnnn nnnnnnnnnn nnnnnnnnnn nnnnnnnnnn
     6241 nnnnnnnnnn nnnnnnnnnn nnnnnnnnnn nnnnnnnnnn nnncaggtgg cacttttcgg
     6301 ggaaatgtgc gcggaacccc tatttgttta tttttctaaa tacattcaaa tatgtatccg
     6361 ctcatgagac aataaccctg ataaatgctt caataatatt gaaaaaggaa gagtcctgag
     6421 gcggaaagaa ccagctgtgg aatgtgtgtc agttagggtg tggaaagtcc ccaggctccc
     6481 cagcaggcag aagtatgcaa agcatgcatc tcaattagtc agcaaccagg tgtggaaagt
     6541 ccccaggctc cccagcaggc agaagtatgc aaagcatgca tctcaattag tcagcaacca
     6601 tagtcccgcc cctaactccg cccatcccgc ccctaactcc gcccagttcc gcccattctc
     6661 cgccccatgg ctgactaatt ttttttattt atgcagaggc cgaggccgcc tcggcctctg
     6721 agctattcca gaagtagtga ggaggctttt ttggaggcct aggcttttgc aaagatcgat
     6781 caagagacag gatgaggatc gtttcgcatg attgaacaag atggattgca cgcaggttct
     6841 ccggccgctt gggtggagag gctattcggc tatgactggg cacaacagac aatcggctgc
     6901 tctgatgccg ccgtgttccg gctgtcagcg caggggcgcc cggttctttt tgtcaagacc
     6961 gacctgtccg gtgccctgaa tgaactgcaa gacgaggcag cgcggctatc gtggctggcc
     7021 acgacgggcg ttccttgcgc agctgtgctc gacgttgtca ctgaagcggg aagggactgg
     7081 ctgctattgg gcgaagtgcc ggggcaggat ctcctgtcat ctcaccttgc tcctgccgag
     7141 aaagtatcca tcatggctga tgcaatgcgg cggctgcata cgcttgatcc ggctacctgc
     7201 ccattcgacc accaagcgaa acatcgcatc gagcgagcac gtactcggat ggaagccggt
     7261 cttgtcgatc aggatgatct ggacgaagag catcaggggc tcgcgccagc cgaactgttc
     7321 gccaggctca aggcgagcat gcccgacggc gaggatctcg tcgtgaccca tggcgatgcc
     7381 tgcttgccga atatcatggt ggaaaatggc cgcttttctg gattcatcga ctgtggccgg
     7441 ctgggtgtgg cggaccgcta tcaggacata gcgttggcta cccgtgatat tgctgaagag
     7501 cttggcggcg aatgggctga ccgcttcctc gtgctttacg gtatcgccgc tcccgattcg
     7561 cagcgcatcg ccttctatcg ccttcttgac gagttcttct gagcgggact ctggggttcg
     7621 aaatgaccga ccaagcgacg cccaacctgc catcacgaga tttcgattcc accgccgcct
     7681 tctatgaaag gttgggcttc ggaatcgttt tccgggacgc cggctggatg atcctccagc
     7741 gcggggatct catgctggag ttcttcgccc accctagggg gaggctaact gaaacacgga
     7801 aggagacaat accggaagga acccgcgcta tgacggcaat aaaaagacag aataaaacgc
     7861 acggtgttgg gtcgtttgtt cataaacgcg gggttcggtc ccagggctgg cactctgtcg
     7921 ataccccacc gagaccccat tggggccaat acgcccgcgt ttcttccttt tccccacccc
     7981 accccccaag ttcgggtgaa ggcccagggc tcgcagccaa cgtcggggcg gcaggccctg
     8041 ccatagcctc aggttactca tatatacttt agattgattt aaaacttcat ttttaattta
     8101 aaaggatcta ggtgaagatc ctttttgata atctcatgac caaaatccct taacgtgagt
     8161 tttcgttcca ctgagcgtca gaccccgtag aaaagatcaa aggatcttct tgagatcctt
     8221 tttttctgcg cgtaatctgc tgcttgcaaa caaaaaaacc accgctacca gcggtggttt
     8281 gtttgccgga tcaagagcta ccaactcttt ttccgaaggt aactggcttc agcagagcgc
     8341 agataccaaa tactgtcctt ctagtgtagc cgtagttagg ccaccacttc aagaactctg
     8401 tagcaccgcc tacatacctc gctctgctaa tcctgttacc agtggctgct gccagtggcg
     8461 ataagtcgtg tcttaccggg ttggactcaa gacgatagtt accggataag gcgcagcggt
     8521 cgggctgaac ggggggttcg tgcacacagc ccagcttgga gcgaacgacc tacaccgaac
     8581 tgagatacct acagcgtgag ctatgagaaa gcgccacgct tcccgaaggg agaaaggcgg
     8641 acaggtatcc ggtaagcggc agggtcggaa caggagagcg cacgagggag cttccagggg
     8701 gaaacgcctg gtatctttat agtcctgtcg ggtttcgcca cctctgactt gagcgtcgat
     8761 ttttgtgatg ctcgtcaggg gggcggagcc tatggaaaaa cgccagcaac gcggcctttt
     8821 tacggttcct ggccttttgc tggccttttg ctcacatgtt ctttcctgcg ttatcccctg
     8881 attctgtgga taaccgtatt accgccatgc at
//
